>Addgene plasmid #54984 | mCherry-ARPp34-N-14 | depositor partial sequence | sequence record 85371 | insert sequence
GCTAGCGCTACCGGACTCAGATCTCGAGACCGCCATGATCCTGCTGGAGGTGAACAACCGCATCATCGAG
GAGACGCTCGCGCTCAAGTTCGAGAACGCAGCCGCCGGAAACAAACCGGAAGCAGTAGAAGTAACATTTG
CAGATTTCGATGGGGTCCTCTATCATATTTCAAATCCTAATGGAGACAAAACAAAAGTGATGGTCAGTAT
TTCTTTGAAATTCTACAAGGAACTTCAGGCACATGGTGCTGATGAGTTATTAAAGAGGGTGTACGGGAGT
TTCTTGGTAAATCCAGAATCAGGATACAATGTCTCTTTGCTATATGACCTTGAAAATCTTCCGGCATCCA
AGGATTCCATTGTGCATCAAGCTGGCATGTTGAAGCGAAATTGTTTTGCCTCTGTCTTTGAAAAATACTT
CCAATTCCAAGAAGAGGGCAAGGAAGGAGAGAACAGGGCAGTTATCCATTATAGGGATGATGAGACCATG
TATGTTGAGTCTAAAAAGGACAGAGTCACAGTAGTCTTCAGCACAGTGTTTAAGGATGACGACGATGTGG
TCATTGGAAAGGTGTTCATGCAGGAGTTCAAAGAAGGACGCAGAGCCAGCCACACAGCCCCACAGGTCCT
CTTTAGCCACAGGGAACCTCCTCTGGAGCTGAAAGACACAGACGCCGCTGTGGGTGACAACATTGGCTAC
ATTACCTTTGTGCTGTTCCCTCGTCACACCAATGCCAGTGCACGAGACAACACCATCAACCTGATCCACA
CGTTCCGGGACTACCTGCACTACCACATCAAGTGCTCTAAGGCCTATATTCACACACGTATGCGGGCGAA
AACGTCTGACTTCCTCAAGGTGCTGAACCGCGCACGCCCAGATGCCGAGAAAAAAGAAATGAAAACAATC
ACGGGGAAGACGTTTTCATCCCGCGGGGGTGCGTCAGGCGGCAGCGGATCTGGACCGGTCGCCACCATGG
TGAGCAAGGGCGAGGAGGATAACATGGCCATCATCAAGGAGTTCATGCGCTTCAAGGTGCACATGGAGGG
CTCCGTGAACGGCCACGAGTTCGAGATCGAGGGCGAGGGCGAGGGCCGCCCCTACGAGGGCACCCAGACC
GCCAAGCTGAAGGTGACCAAGGGTGGCCCCCTGCCCTTCGCCTGGGACATCCTGTCCCCTCAGTTCATGT
ACGGCTCCAAGGCCTACGTGAAGCACCCCGCCGACATCCCCGACTACTTGAAGCTGTCCTTCCCCGAGGG
CTTCAAGTGGGAGCGCGTGATGAACTTCGAGGACGGCGGCGTGGTGACCGTGACCCAGGACTCCTCCCTG
CAGGACGGCGAGTTCATCTACAAGGTGAAGCTGCGCGGCACCAACTTCCCCTCCGACGGCCCCGTAATGC
AGAAGAAGACCATGGGCTGGGAGGCCTCCTCCGAGCGGATGTACCCCGAGGACGGCGCCCTGAAGGGCGA
GATCAAGCAGAGGCTGAAGCTGAAGGACGGCGGCCACTACGACGCTGAGGTCAAGACCACCTACAAGGCC
AAGAAGCCCGTGCAGCTGCCCGGCGCCTACAACGTCAACATCAAGTTGGACATCACCTCCCACAACGAGG
ACTACACCATCGTGGAACAGTACGAACGCGCCGAGGGCCGCCACTCCACCGGCGGCATGGACGAGCTGTA
CAAGTAAAGCGGCCGCGACTCTAGATCATAATCAGCC
