>Addgene plasmid #54984 | mCherry-ARPp34-N-14 | addgene partial sequence | sequence record 108797 | CMV-F 5'-CGCAAATGGGCGGTAGGCGTG-3'
AGCGAGCTGGTTTAGTGAACCGTCAGATCCGCTAGCGCTACCGGACTCAGATCTCGAGACCGCCATGATC
CTGCTGGAGGTGAACAACCGCATCATCGAGGAGACGCTCGCGCTCAAGTTCGAGAACGCAGCCGCCGGAA
ACAAACCGGAAGCAGTAGAAGTAACATTTGCAGATTTCGATGGGGTCCTCTATCATATTTCAAATCCTAA
TGGAGACAAAACAAAAGTGATGGTCAGTATTTCTTTGAAATTCTACAAGGAACTTCAGGCACATGGTGCT
GATGAGTTATTAAAGAGGGTGTACGGGAGTTTCTTGGTAAATCCAGAATCAGGATACAATGTCTCTTTGC
TATATGACCTTGAAAATCTTCCGGCATCCAAGGATTCCATTGTGCATCAAGCTGGCATGTTGAAGCGAAA
TTGTTTTGCCTCTGTCTTTGAAAAATACTTCCAATTCCAAGAAGAGGGCAAGGAAGGAGAGAACAGGGCA
GTTATCCATTATAGGGATGATGAGACCATGTATGTTGAGTCTAAAAAGGACAGAGTCACAGTAGTCTTCA
GCACAGTGTTTAAGGATGACGACGATGTGGTCATTGGAAAGGTGTTCATGCAGGAGTTCAAAGAAGGACG
CAGAGCCAGCCACACAGCCCCACAGGTCCTCTTTAGCCACAGGGAACCTCCTCTGGAGCTGAAAGACACA
GACGCCGCTGTGGGTGACAACATTGGCTACATTACCTTTGTGCTGTTCCCTCGTCACACCAATGCCAGTG
CACGAGACAACACCATCAACCTGAT
