>Addgene plasmid #54984 | mCherry-ARPp34-N-14 | addgene partial sequence | sequence record 108800 | SV40pA-R 5'-GAAATTTGTGATGCTATTGC-3'
CTGCATAACAGTTAACAACAACAATTGCATTCATTTTATGTTTCAGGTTCAGGGGGAGGTGTGGGAGGTT
TTTTAAAGCAAGTAAAACCTCTACAAATGTGGTATGGCTGATTATGATCTAGAGTCGCGGCCGCTTTACT
TGTACAGCTCGTCCATGCCGCCGGTGGAGTGGCGGCCCTCGGCGCGTTCGTACTGTTCCACGATGGTGTA
GTCCTCGTTGTGGGAGGTGATGTCCAACTTGATGTTGACGTTGTAGGCGCCGGGCAGCTGCACGGGCTTC
TTGGCCTTGTAGGTGGTCTTGACCTCAGCGTCGTAGTGGCCGCCGTCCTTCAGCTTCAGCCTCTGCTTGA
TCTCGCCCTTCAGGGCGCCGTCCTCGGGGTACATCCGCTCGGAGGAGGCCTCCCAGCCCATGGTCTTCTT
CTGCATTACGGGGCCGTCGGAGGGGAAGTTGGTGCCGCGCAGCTTCACCTTGTAGATGAACTCGCCGTCC
TGCAGGGAGGAGTCCTGGGTCACGGTCACCACGCCGCCGTCCTCGAAGTTCATCACGCGCTCCCACTTGA
AGCCCTCGGGGAAGGACAGCTTCAAGTAGTCGGGGATGTCGGCGGGGTGCTTCACGTAGGCCTTGGAGCC
GTACATGAACTGAGGGGACAGGATGTCCCAGGCGAAGGGCAGGGGGCCACCCTTGGTCACCTTCAGCTTG
GCGGTCTGGGTGCCCTCGTAGGGGCGGCCCTCGCCCTCGCCCTCGATCTCGAACTCGTGGCCGTTCACGG
AGCCCTCCATGTGCACCTTGAAGCGCATGAACTCCTTGATGATGGCCATGTTATCCTCCTCGCCCTTGCT
CACCATGGTGGCGACCGGTC
