[The description below was written by a language model from this plasmid's Addgene catalogue record.]
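Description:
mCherry-ARPp34-N-14 is a mammalian expression plasmid built on the mCherry-N1 backbone (about 4.75 kb without insert) that encodes a fluorescent fusion of human ARPC2, the p34 subunit of the Arp2/3 actin-nucleating complex (also known as p34-Arc or ARC34), with the red fluorescent protein mCherry. The ARPC2 coding sequence is placed upstream of mCherry, so the fluorophore sits at the C terminus of the fusion. The "N-14" in the name probably refers to the N1-type layout and a 14-residue linker between the two proteins, but the record does not say so explicitly. Expression is driven by the CMV promoter, a strong constitutive promoter in most mammalian cell lines. The listed 3′ sequencing primer suggests that an SV40 polyadenylation signal follows the fusion.

The plasmid is maintained in E. coli at high copy number under kanamycin selection. For mammalian cells it carries a neomycin resistance marker, so stably transfected cells can be selected with G418. No feature table is provided, so details such as the origins of replication and the cloning method are not stated.

The stated purpose is localization: the fusion serves as a live-cell or fixed-cell marker for the Arp2/3 complex. In general, this complex concentrates at sites of branched actin assembly, such as lamellipodia. mCherry has an excitation maximum of 587 nm and an emission maximum of 610 nm, which allows the construct to be paired with green or cyan probes in multicolour imaging of cytoskeletal dynamics.
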