Addgene plasmid #54984: mCherry-ARPp34-N-14
Purpose: Localization: Actin Related Protein, Excitation: 587, Emission: 610
Depositing lab: Michael Davidson. Depositing organization: Florida State University, Tallahassee.
Backbone
  Vector backbone: mCherry-N1
  Backbone size w/o insert (bp): 4750
  Vector type: Mammalian Expression
  Selectable markers: Neomycin (select with G418)
Growth in bacteria
  Bacterial resistance: Kanamycin, 50 μg/mL
  Growth temperature: 37°C
  Growth strain: DH5alpha
  Copy number: High Copy
Gene/Insert
  Gene/Insert name: ARPp34 (alt name: NM_152862)
  Species: H. sapiens (human)
  Entrez Gene: ARPC2 (a.k.a. ARC34, PNAS-139, PRO2446, p34-Arc)
  Promoter: CMV
  Tag / fusion protein: mCherry (C terminal on backbone)
  Cloning method: Unknown
  Sequencing primers: 5′ CMV-F; 3′ SV40pA-R
Terms and licenses: Academic/Nonprofit Terms; Industry Terms: Not Available to Industry
Depositor comments: . Excitation = 587; Emission = 610
How to cite: mCherry-ARPp34-N-14 was a gift from Michael Davidson (Addgene plasmid # 54984 ; http://n2t.net/addgene:54984 ; RRID:Addgene_54984)
